>Addgene plasmid #120558 | pLEX-uORF-HA-birA*-STOP-IRES-Puro | addgene full sequence | sequence record 234158 | Addgene NGS Result
TGGAAGGGCTAATTCACTCCCAAAGAAGACAAGATATCCTTGATCTGTGGATCTACCACACACAAGGCTA
CTTCCCTGATTAGCAGAACTACACACCAGGGCCAGGGGTCAGATATCCACTGACCTTTGGATGGTGCTAC
AAGCTAGTACCAGTTGAGCCAGATAAGGTAGAAGAGGCCAATAAAGGAGAGAACACCAGCTTGTTACACC
CTGTGAGCCTGCATGGGATGGATGACCCGGAGAGAGAAGTGTTAGAGTGGAGGTTTGACAGCCGCCTAGC
ATTTCATCACGTGGCCCGAGAGCTGCATCCGGAGTACTTCAAGAACTGCTGATATCGAGCTTGCTACAAG
GGACTTTCCGCTGGGGACTTTCCAGGGAGGCGTGGCCTGGGCGGGACTGGGGAGTGGCGAGCCCTCAGAT
CCTGCATATAAGCAGCTGCTTTTTGCCTGTACTGGGTCTCTCTGGTTAGACCAGATCTGAGCCTGGGAGC
TCTCTGGCTAACTAGGGAACCCACTGCTTAAGCCTCAATAAAGCTTGCCTTGAGTGCTTCAAGTAGTGTG
TGCCCGTCTGTTGTGTGACTCTGGTAACTAGAGATCCCTCAGACCCTTTTAGTCAGTGTGGAAAATCTCT
AGCAGTGGCGCCCGAACAGGGACTTGAAAGCGAAAGGGAAACCAGAGGAGCTCTCTCGACGCAGGACTCG
GCTTGCTGAAGCGCGCACGGCAAGAGGCGAGGGGCGGCGACTGGTGAGTACGCCAAAAATTTTGACTAGC
GGAGGCTAGAAGGAGAGAGATGGGTGCGAGAGCGTCAGTATTAAGCGGGGGAGAATTAGATCGCGATGGG
AAAAAATTCGGTTAAGGCCAGGGGGAAAGAAAAAATATAAATTAAAACATATAGTATGGGCAAGCAGGGA
GCTAGAACGATTCGCAGTTAATCCTGGCCTGTTAGAAACATCAGAAGGCTGTAGACAAATACTGGGACAG
CTACAACCATCCCTTCAGACAGGATCAGAAGAACTTAGATCATTATATAATACAGTAGCAACCCTCTATT
GTGTGCATCAAAGGATAGAGATAAAAGACACCAAGGAAGCTTTAGACAAGATAGAGGAAGAGCAAAACAA
AAGTAAGACCACCGCACAGCAAGCGGCCGGCCGCTGATCTTCAGACCTGGAGGAGGAGATATGAGGGACA
ATTGGAGAAGTGAATTATATAAATATAAAGTAGTAAAAATTGAACCATTAGGAGTAGCACCCACCAAGGC
AAAGAGAAGAGTGGTGCAGAGAGAAAAAAGAGCAGTGGGAATAGGAGCTTTGTTCCTTGGGTTCTTGGGA
GCAGCAGGAAGCACTATGGGCGCAGCGTCAATGACGCTGACGGTACAGGCCAGACAATTATTGTCTGGTA
TAGTGCAGCAGCAGAACAATTTGCTGAGGGCTATTGAGGCGCAACAGCATCTGTTGCAACTCACAGTCTG
GGGCATCAAGCAGCTCCAGGCAAGAATCCTGGCTGTGGAAAGATACCTAAAGGATCAACAGCTCCTGGGG
ATTTGGGGTTGCTCTGGAAAACTCATTTGCACCACTGCTGTGCCTTGGAATGCTAGTTGGAGTAATAAAT
CTCTGGAACAGATTTGGAATCACACGACCTGGATGGAGTGGGACAGAGAAATTAACAATTACACAAGCTT
AATACACTCCTTAATTGAAGAATCGCAAAACCAGCAAGAAAAGAATGAACAAGAATTATTGGAATTAGAT
AAATGGGCAAGTTTGTGGAATTGGTTTAACATAACAAATTGGCTGTGGTATATAAAATTATTCATAATGA
TAGTAGGAGGCTTGGTAGGTTTAAGAATAGTTTTTGCTGTACTTTCTATAGTGAATAGAGTTAGGCAGGG
ATATTCACCATTATCGTTTCAGACCCACCTCCCAACCCCGAGGGGACCCGACAGGCCCGAAGGAATAGAA
GAAGAAGGTGGAGAGAGAGACAGAGACAGATCCATTCGATTAGTGAACGGATCGGCACTGCGTGCGCCAA
TTCTGCAGACAAATGGCAGTATTCATCCACAATTTTAAAAGAAAAGGGGGGATTGGGGGGTACAGTGCAG
GGGAAAGAATAGTAGACATAATAGCAACAGACATACAAACTAAAGAATTACAAAAACAAATTACAAAAAT
TCAAAATTTTCGGGTTTATTACAGGGACAGCAGAGATCCAGTTTGGTTAGTACCGGGCCCGCTCTAGTCC
GGAATCAGTCCTGCTCCTCGGCCACGAAGTGCACGCAGTTGCCGGCCGGGTCGCGCAGGGCGAACTCCCG
CCCCCACGGCTGCTCGCCGATCTCGGTCATGGCCGGCCCGGAGGCGTCCCGGAAGTTCGTGGACACGACC
TCCGACCACTCGGCGTACAGCTCGTCCAGGCCGCGCACCCACACCCAGGCCAGGGTGTTGTCCGGCACCA
CCTGGTCCTGGACCGCGCTGATGAACAGGGTCACGTCGTCCCGGACCACACCGGCGAAGTCGTCCTCCAC
GAAGTCCCGGGAGAACCCGAGCCGGTCGGTCCAGAACTCGACCGCTCCGGCGACGTCGCGCGCGGTGAGC
ACCGGAACGGCACTGGTCAACTTGGCCATGGTGGCCCTCCTATAGTGAGTCGTATTATACTATGCCGATA
TACTATGCCGATGATTAATTGTCAACACGTGCTGCAGGTCCGAGGTTCTAGACGTATTACCGCCATGCAT
TAGTTATTAATAGTAATCAATTACGGGGTCATTAGTTCATAGCCCATATATGGAGTTCCGCGTTACATAA
CTTACGGTAAATGGCCCGCCTGGCTGACCGCCCAACGACCCCCGCCCATTGACGTCAATAATGACGTATG
TTCCCATAGTAACGCCAATAGGGACTTTCCATTGACGTCAATGGGTGGAGTATTTACGGTAAACTGCCCA
CTTGGCAGTACATCAAGTGTATCATATGCCAAGTACGCCCCCTATTGACGTCAATGACGGTAAATGGCCC
GCCTGGCATTATGCCCAGTACATGACCTTATGGGACTTTCCTACTTGGCAGTACATCTACGTATTAGTCA
TCGCTATTACCATGGTGATGCGGTTTTGGCAGTACATCAATGGGCGTGGATAGCGGTTTGACTCACGGGG
ATTTCCAAGTCTCCACCCCATTGACGTCAATGGGAGTTTGTTTTGGCACCAAAATCAACGGGACTTTCCA
AAATGTCGTAACAACTCCGCCCCATTGACGCAAATGGGCGGTAGGCGTGTACGGTGGGAGGTCTATATAA
GCAGAGCTCGTTTAGTGAACCGTCAGATCGCCTGGAGACGCCATCCACGCTGTTTTGACCTCCATAGAAG
ACACCGACTCTACTAGAGGATCTACCATGGCATAACGACTAATATTTATGTACCCATACGATGTGCCTGA
CTATGCTAAGGACAACACCGTGCCCCTGAAGCTGATCGCCCTGCTGGCCAACGGCGAGTTCCACTCTGGC
GAGCAGCTGGGAGAGACCCTGGGAATGAGCAGAGCCGCCATCAACAAGCACATCCAGACACTGAGAGACT
GGGGAGTGGACGTGTTCACCGTGCCTGGCAAGGGCTACAGCCTGCCTGAGCCTATCCAGCTGCTGAACGC
CAAGCAGATCCTGGGACAGCTGGATGGCGGAAGCGTGGCCGTGCTGCCTGTGATCGACTCCACCAATCAG
TACCTGCTGGACAGAATCGGAGAGCTGAAGTCCGGCGACGCCTGCATCGCCGAGTACCAGCAGGCTGGCA
GAGGAGGCAGAGGACGGAAGTGGTTCAGCCCATTCGGAGCCAACCTGTACCTGTCCATGTTCTGGAGACT
GGAGCAGGGACCTGCTGCTGCCATCGGACTGAGTCTGGTGATCGGAATCGTGATGGCCGAGGTGCTGAGA
AAGCTGGGAGCCGACAAGGTGAGAGTGAAGTGGCCTAATGACCTGTACCTCCAGGACCGCAAGCTGGCTG
GCATCCTGGTGGAGCTGACAGGCAAGACAGGCGATGCCGCTCAGATCGTGATCGGAGCCGGAATCAACAT
GGCCATGAGAAGAGTGGAGGAGAGCGTGGTGAACCAGGGCTGGATCACCCTGCAGGAGGCTGGCATCAAC
CTGGACCGGAACACCCTGGCCGCCATGCTGATCAGAGAGCTGAGAGCCGCTCTGGAGCTGTTCGAGCAGG
AGGGACTGGCTCCTTACCTGAGCAGATGGGAGAAGCTGGACAACTTCATCAACAGACCTGTGAAGCTGAT
CATCGGCGACAAGGAAATCTTCGGCATCTCCAGAGGAATCGACAAGCAGGGAGCTCTGCTGCTGGAGCAG
GACGGAATCATCAAGCCCTGGATGGGCGGAGAAATCTCCCTGAGAAGCGCAGAGAAGTGAGGATCCACTA
GTCCAGTGTGGTGGAATTCTGCAGATATCCAGCACAGTGGCGGCCGCTCGAGTCTAGAGGGCCCGACGCG
TCTGGCCACCGGTCGCCCCTCTCCCTCCCCCCCCCCTAACGTTACTGGCCGAAGCCGCTTGGAATAAGGC
CGGTGTGCGTTTGTCTATATGTTATTTTCCACCATATTGCCGTCTTTTGGCAATGTGAGGGCCCGGAAAC
CTGGCCCTGTCTTCTTGACGAGCATTCCTAGGGGTCTTTCCCCTCTCGCCAAAGGAATGCAAGGTCTGTT
GAATGTCGTGAAGGAAGCAGTTCCTCTGGAAGCTTCTTGAAGACAAACAACGTCTGTAGCGACCCTTTGC
AGGCAGCGGAACCCCCCACCTGGCGACAGGTGCCTCTGCGGCCAAAAGCCACGTGTATAAGATACACCTG
CAAAGGCGGCACAACCCCAGTGCCACGTTGTGAGTTGGATAGTTGTGGAAAGAGTCAAATGGCTCTCCTC
AAGCGTATTCAACAAGGGGCTGAAGGATGCCCAGAAGGTACCCCATTGTATGGGATCTGATCTGGGGCCT
CGGTGCACATGCTTTACATGTGTTTAGTCGAGGTTAAAAAAACGTCTAGGCCCCCCGAACCACGGGGACG
TGGTTTTCCTTTGAAAAACACGATAATACCATGGCCACCGAGTACAAGCCCACGGTGCGCCTCGCCACCC
GCGACGACGTCCCCCGGGCCGTACGCACCCTCGCCGCCGCGTTCGCCGACTACCCCGCCACGCGCCACAC
CGTCGACCCGGACCGCCACATCGAGCGGGTCACCGAGCTGCAAGAACTCTTCCTCACGCGCGTCGGGCTC
GACATCGGCAAGGTGTGGGTCGCGGACGACGGCGCCGCGGTGGCGGTCTGGACCACGCCGGAGAGCGTCG
AAGCGGGGGCGGTGTTCGCCGAGATCGGCTCGCGCATGGCCGAGTTGAGCGGTTCCCGGCTGGCCGCGCA
GCAACAGATGGAAGGCCTCCTGGCGCCGCACCGGCCCAAGGAGCCCGCGTGGTTCCTGGCCACCGTCGGC
GTCTCGCCCGACCACCAGGGCAAGGGTCTGGGCAGCGCCGTCGTGCTCCCCGGAGTGGAGGCGGCCGAGC
GCGCTGGGGTGCCCGCCTTCCTGGAGACCTCCGCGCCCCGCAACCTCCCCTTCTACGAGCGGCTCGGCTT
CACCGTCACCGCCGACGTCGAGGTGCCCGAAGGACCGCGCACCTGGTGCATGACCCGCAAGCCCGGTGCC
TGAGTTAACAATCAACCTCTGGATTACAAAATTTGTGAAAGATTGACTGGTATTCTTAACTATGTTGCTC
CTTTTACGCTATGTGGATACGCTGCTTTAATGCCTTTGTATCATGCTATTGCTTCCCGTATGGCTTTCAT
TTTCTCCTCCTTGTATAAATCCTGGTTGCTGTCTCTTTATGAGGAGTTGTGGCCCGTTGTCAGGCAACGT
GGCGTGGTGTGCACTGTGTTTGCTGACGCAACCCCCACTGGTTGGGGCATTGCCACCACCTGTCAGCTCC
TTTCCGGGACTTTCGCTTTCCCCCTCCCTATTGCCACGGCGGAACTCATCGCCGCCTGCCTTGCCCGCTG
CTGGACAGGGGCTCGGCTGTTGGGCACTGACAATTCCGTGGTGTTGTCGGGGAAGCTGACGTCCTTTCCA
TGGCTGCTCGCCTGTGTTGCCACCTGGATTCTGCGCGGGACGTCCTTCTGCTACGTCCCTTCGGCCCTCA
ATCCAGCGGACCTTCCTTCCCGCGGCCTGCTGCCGGCTCTGCGGCCTCTTCCGCGTCTTCGCCTTCGCCC
TCAGACGAGTCGGATCTCCCTTTGGGCCGCCTCCCCGCCTGGAATTAATTCTGCAGTCGAGACCTAGAAA
AACATGGAGCAATCACAAGTAGCAATACAGCAGCTACCAATGCTGATTGTGCCTGGCTAGAAGCACAAGA
GGAGGAGGAGGTGGGTTTTCCAGTCACACCTCAGGTACCTTTAAGACCAATGACTTACAAGGCAGCTGTA
GATCTTAGCCACTTTTTAAAAGAAAAGAGGGGACTGGAAGGGCTAATTCACTCCCAACGAAGACAAGATC
TGCTTTTTGCTTGTACTGGGTCTCTCTGGTTAGACCAGATCTGAGCCTGGGAGCTCTCTGGCTAACTAGG
GAACCCACTGCTTAAGCCTCAATAAAGCTTGCCTTGAGTGCTTCAAGTAGTGTGTGCCCGTCTGTTGTGT
GACTCTGGTAACTAGAGATCCCTCAGACCCTTTTAGTCAGTGTGGAAAATCTCTAGCAGTAGTAGTTCAT
GTCATCTTATTATTCAGTATTTATAACTTGCAAAGAAATGAATATCAGAGAGTGAGAGGCCTTGACATTG
TTTAAACCCGCTGATCAGCCTCGACTGTGCCTTCTAGTTGCCAGCCATCTGTTGTTTGCCCCTCCCCCGT
GCCTTCCTTGACCCTGGAAGGTGCCACTCCCACTGTCCTTTCCTAATAAAATGAGGAAATTGCATCGCAT
TGTCTGAGTAGGTGTCATTCTATTCTGGGGGGTGGGGTGGGGCAGGACAGCAAGGGGGAGGATTGGGAAG
ACAATAGCAGGCATGCTGGGGATGCGGTGGGCTCTATGGCTTCTGAGGCGGAAAGAACCAGCTGGGGCTC
TAGGGGGTATCCCC
[124 nt withheld, positions 7085-7208]
C
[91 nt withheld, positions 7210-7300]
A
[49 nt withheld, positions 7302-7350]
CCTTTGACGTTGGAGTCCACGTTCTTT
[37 nt withheld, positions 7378-7414]
ACCCTATCTCGGTCTATTCTTTTGATTTATAAGGGATTTTGCCGATTTCGGCCTATTGGTTAAAAAATGA
GCTGATTTAACAAAAATTTAACGCGAATTAATTCTGTGGAATGTGTGTCAGTTAGGGTGTGGAAAGTCCC
CAGGCTCCCCAGCAGGCAGAAGTATGCAAAGCATGCATCTCAATTAGTCAGCAACCAGGTGTGGAAAGTC
CCCAGGCTCCCCAGCAGGCAGAAGTATGCAAAGCATGCATCTCAATTAGTCAGCAACCATAGTCCCGCCC
CTAACTCCGCCCATCCCGCCCCTAACTCCGCCCAGTTCCGCCCATTCTCCGCCCCATGGCTGACTAATTT
TTTTTATTTATGCAGAGGCCGAGGCCGCCTCTGCCTCTGAGCTATTCCAGAAGTAGTGAGGAGGCTTTTT
TGGAGGCCTAGGCTTTTGCAAAAAGCTCCCGGGAGCTTGTATATCCATTTTCGGATCTGATCAGCACGTG
ATGAAAAAGCCTGAACTCACCGCGACGTCTGTCGAGAAGTTTCTGATCGAAAAGTTCGACAGCGTCTCCG
ACCTGATGCAGCTCTCGGAGGGCGAAGAATCTCGTGCTTTCAGCTTCGATGTAGGAGGGCGTGGATATGT
CCTGCGGGTAAATAGCTGCGCCGATGGTTTCTACAAAGATCGTTATGTTTATCGGCACTTTGCATCGGCC
GCGCTCCCGATTCCGGAAGTGCTTGACATTGGGGAATTCAGCGAGAGCCTGACCTATTGCATCTCCCGCC
GTGCACAGGGTGTCACGTTGCAAGACCTGCCTGAAACCGAACTGCCCGCTGTTCTGCAGCCGGTCGCGGA
GGCCATGGATGCGATCGCTGCGGCCGATCTTAGCCAGACGAGCGGGTTCGGCCCATTCGGACCGCAAGGA
ATCGGTCAATACACTACATGGCGTGATTTCATATGCGCGATTGCTGATCCCCATGTGTATCACTGGCAAA
CTGTGATGGACGACACCGTCAGTGCGTCCGTCGCGCAGGCTCTCGATGAGCTGATGCTTTGGGCCGAGGA
CTGCCCCGAAGTCCGGCACCTCGTGCACGCGGATTTCGGCTCCAACAATGTCCTGACGGACAATGGCCGC
ATAACAGCGGTCATTGACTGGAGCGAGGCGATGTTCGGGGATTCCCAATACGAGGTCGCCAACATCTTCT
TCTGGAGGCCGTGGTTGGCTTGTATGGAGCAGCAGACGCGCTACTTCGAGCGGAGGCATCCGGAGCTTGC
AGGATCGCCGCGGCTCCGGGCGTATATGCTCCGCATTGGTCTTGACCAACTCTATCAGAGCTTGGTTGAC
GGCAATTTCGATGATGCAGCTTGGGCGCAGGGTCGATGCGACGCAATCGTCCGATCCGGAGCCGGGACTG
TCGGGCGTACACAAATCGCCCGCAGAAGCGCGGCCGTCTGGACCGATGGCTGTGTAGAAGTACTCGCCGA
TAGTGGAAACCGACGCCCCAGCACTCGTCCGAGGGCAAAGGAATAGCACGTGCTACGAGATTTCGATTCC
ACCGCCGCCTTCTATGAAAGGTTGGGCTTCGGAATCGTTTTCCGGGACGCCGGCTGGATGATCCTCCAGC
GCGGGGATCTCATGCTGGAGTTCTTCGCCCACCCCAACTTGTTTATTGCAGCTTATAATGGTTACAAATA
AAGCAATAGCATCACAAATTTCACAAATAAAGCATTTTTTTCACTGCATTCTAGTTGTGGTTTGTCCAAA
CTCATCAATGTATCTTATCATGTCTGTATACCGTCGACCTCTAGCTAGAGCTTGGCGTAATCATGGTCAT
AGCTGTTTCCTGTGTGAAATTGTTATCCGCTCACAATTCCACACAACATACGAGCCGGAAGCATAAAGTG
TAAAGCCTGGGGTGCCTAATGAGTGAGCTAACTCACATTAATTGCGTTGCGCTCACTGCCCGCTTTCCAG
TCGGGAAACCTGTCGTGCCAGCTGCATTAATGAATCGGCCAACGCGCGGGGAGAGGCGGTTTGCGTATTG
GGCGCTCTTCCGCTTCCTCGCTCACTGACTCGCTGCGCTCGGTCGTTCGGCTGCGGCGAGCGGTATCAGC
TCACTCAAAGGCGGTAATACGGTTATCCACAGAATCAGGGGATAACGCAGGAAAGAACATGTGAGCAAAA
GGCCAGCAAAAGGCCAGGAACCGTAAAAAGGCCGCGTTGCTGGCGTTTTTCCATAGGCTCCGCCCCCCTG
ACGAGCATCACAAAAATCGACGCTCAAGTCAGAGGTGGCGAAACCCGACAGGACTATAAAGATACCAGGC
GTTTCCCCCTGGAAGCTCCCTCGTGCGCTCTCCTGTTCCGACCCTGCCGCTTACCGGATACCTGTCCGCC
TTTCTCCCTTCGGGAAGCGTGGCGCTTTCTCATAGCTCACGCTGTAGGTATCTCAGTTCGGTGTAGGTCG
TTCGCTCCAAGCTGGGCTGTGTGCACGAACCCCCCGTTCAGCCCGACCGCTGCGCCTTATCCGGTAACTA
TCGTCTTGAGTCCAACCCGGTAAGACACGACTTATCGCCACTGGCAGCAGCCACTGGTAACAGGATTAGC
AGAGCGAGGTATGTAGGCGGTGCTACAGAGTTCTTGAAGTGGTGGCCTAACTACGGCTACACTAGAAGAA
CAGTATTTGGTATCTGCGCTCTGCTGAAGCCAGTTACCTTCGGAAAAAGAGTTGGTAGCTCTTGATCCGG
CAAACAAACCACCGCTGGTAGCGGTGGTTTTTTTGTTTGCAAGCAGCAGATTACGCGCAGAAAAAAAGGA
TCTCAAGAAGATCCTTTGATCTTTTCTACGGGGTCTGACGCTCAGTGGAACGAAAACTCACGTTAAGGGA
TTTTGGTCATGAGATTATCAAAAAGGATCTTCACCTAGATCCTTTTAAATTAAAAATGAAGTTTTAAATC
AATCTAAAGTATATATGAGTAAACTTGGTCTGACAGTTACCAATGCTTAATCAGTGAGGCACCTATCTCA
GCGATCTGTCTATTTCGTTCATCCATAGTTGCCTGACTCCCCGTCGTGTAGATAACTACGATACGGGAGG
GCTTACCATCTGGCCCCAGTGCTGCAATGATACCGCGAGACCCACGCTCACCGGCTCCAGATTTATCAGC
AATAAACCAGCCAGCCGGAAGGGCCGAGCGCAGAAGTGGTCCTGCAACTTTATCCGCCTCCATCCAGTCT
ATTAATTGTTGCCGGGAAGCTAGAGTAAGTAGTTCGCCAGTTAATAGTTTGCGCAACGTTGTTGCCATTG
CTACAGGCATCGTGGTGTCACGCTCGTCGTTTGGTATGGCTTCATTCAGCTCCGGTTCCCAACGATCAAG
GCGAGTTACATGATCCCCCATGTTGTGCAAAAAAGCGGTTAGCTCCTTCGGTCCTCCGATCGTTGTCAGA
AGTAAGTTGGCCGCAGTGTTATCACTCATGGTTATGGCAGCACTGCATAATTCTCTTACTGTCATGCCAT
CCGTAAGATGCTTTTCTGTGACTGGTGAGTACTCAACCAAGTCATTCTGAGAATAGTGTATGCGGCGACC
GAGTTGCTCTTGCCCGGCGTCAATACGGGATAATACCGCGCCACATAGCAGAACTTTAAAAGTGCTCATC
ATTGGAAAACGTTCTTCGGGGCGAAAACTCTCAAGGATCTTACCGCTGTTGAGATCCAGTTCGATGTAAC
CCACTCGTGCACCCAACTGATCTTCAGCATCTTTTACTTTCACCAGCGTTTCTGGGTGAGCAAAAACAGG
AAGGCAAAATGCCGCAAAAAAGGGAATAAGGGCGACACGGAAATGTTGAATACTCATACTCTTCCTTTTT
CAATATTATTGAAGCATTTATCAGGGTTATTGTCTCATGAGCGGATACATATTTGAATGTATTTAGAAAA
ATAAACAAATAGGGGTTCCGCGCACATTTCCCCGAAAAGTGCCACCTGACGTCGACGGATCGGGAGATCA
ACTTGTTTATTGCAGCTTATAATGGTTACAAATAAAGCAATAGCATCACAAATTTCACAAATAAAGCATT
TTTTTCACTGCATTCTAGTTGTGGTTTGTCCAAACTCATCAATGTATCTTATCATGTCTGGATCAACTGG
ATAACTCAAGCTAACCAAAATCATCCCAAACTTCCCACCCCATACCCTATTACCACTGCCAATTACCTGT
GGTTTCATTTACTCTAAACCTGTGATTCCTCTGAATTATTTTCATTTTAAAGAAATTGTATTTGTTAAAT
ATGTACTACAAACTTAGTAGT
Features (pLannotate 1.2.2; 33 found; start..end, strand, type, name):
    377..634     +  LTR            5' LTR (truncated): truncated 5' long terminal repeat (LTR) from HIV-1
    681..806     +  misc_feature   HIV-1 Ψ: packaging signal of human immunodeficiency virus type 1
    790..1128    +  CDS            HIV-1 gag (fragment): gag protein from human immunodeficiency virus 1; gag
   1303..1536    +  misc_feature   RRE: The Rev response element (RRE) of HIV-1 allows for Rev-dependent mRNA export from the nucleus to the cytoplasm.
   1913..2013    +  CDS            Rev (fragment): human immunodeficiency virus 1 (HIV-1) Rev protein; rev; enhances nuclear export of unspliced and incompletely spliced viral mRNAs
   2063..2180    +  misc_feature   cPPT/CTS: central polypurine tract and central termination sequence of HIV-1
   2245..2619    -  CDS            BleoR: antibiotic-binding protein; Sh ble from Streptoalloteichus hindustanus; confers resistance to bleomycin, phleomycin, and Zeocin™
   2639..2686    -  promoter       EM7 promoter: synthetic bacterial promoter&nbsp
   2791..3094    +  enhancer       CMV enhancer: human cytomegalovirus immediate early enhancer
   3095..3298    +  promoter       CMV promoter: human cytomegalovirus (CMV) immediate early promoter
   3411..3436    +  CDS            3xHA (fragment): three tandem HA epitope tags
   3438..4397    +  CDS            BirA(R118G): promiscuous R118G mutant of the E. coli biotin protein ligase (Cronan, 2005) also known as BirA* or BioID
   4496..5068    +  misc_feature   IRES: internal ribosome entry site (IRES) of the encephalomyocarditis virus (EMCV)
   5077..5673    +  CDS            PuroR: puromycin N-acetyltransferase; pac from Streptomyces alboniger; confers resistance to puromycin
   5680..6268    +  misc_feature   WPRE: woodchuck hepatitis virus posttranscriptional regulatory element
   6285..6473    +  CDS            nef (fragment): NEF_HV1Z2 - Experimental evidence at protein level: Swiss-Prot protein existence level 1. Extracellular Nef protein targets CD4(+) T-lymphocytes for apoptosis by interacting with CXCR4 surface receptors. From Human immunodeficiency virus type 1 group M subtype D (isolate Z2/CDC-Z34) (HIV-1).
   6475..6708    +  LTR            3' LTR (ΔU3): self-inactivating 3' long terminal repeat (LTR) from HIV-1
   6815..7039    +  polyA_signal   bGH poly(A) signal: bovine growth hormone polyadenylation signal
   7043..7064    +  promoter       SV40 promoter (fragment): SV40 enhancer and early promoter
   7085..7513    +  rep_origin     f1 ori (sequence partly withheld): f1 bacteriophage origin of replication; arrow indicates direction of (+) strand synthesis
   7527..7856    +  promoter       SV40 promoter: SV40 enhancer and early promoter
   7905..8930    +  CDS            HygR: aminoglycoside phosphotransferase from E. coli; aph(4)-Ia; confers resistance to hygromycin
   8940..9065    +  CDS            ble (fragment): BLE_KLEPN - Experimental evidence at protein level: Swiss-Prot protein existence level 1. Binding protein with a strong affinity to the bleomycin family of antibiotics. Binds to CL990; an antimitotic-antibiotic compound. From Klebsiella pneumoniae.
   9060..9181    +  polyA_signal   SV40 poly(A) signal: SV40 polyadenylation signal
   9252..9274    -  protein_bind   lac operator (fragment): The lac repressor binds to the lac operator to inhibit transcription in E. coli. This inhibition can be relieved by adding lactose or isopropyl-β-D-thiogalactopyranoside (IPTG). lac repressor encoded by lacI
   9278..9308    -  promoter       lac promoter: promoter for the E. coli lac operon
   9323..9344    -  protein_bind   CAP binding site: CAP binding activates transcription in the presence of cAMP. E. coli catabolite activator protein
   9357..9449    -  CDS            lacI (fragment): lac repressor; lacI; The lac repressor binds to the lac operator to inhibit transcription in E. coli. This inhibition can be relieved by adding lactose or isopropyl-β-D-thiogalactopyranoside (IPTG).
   9632..10220   -  rep_origin     ori: high-copy-number ColE1/pMB1/pBR322/pUC origin of replication
  10391..11251   -  CDS            AmpR: β-lactamase; bla; confers resistance to ampicillin, carbenicillin, and related antibiotics
  11252..11356   -  promoter       AmpR promoter: bla
  11404..11538   +  polyA_signal   SV40 poly(A) signal: SV40 polyadenylation signal
  11705..329     +  CDS            nef (fragment) (across the origin): NEF_HV1BR - Experimental evidence at protein level: Swiss-Prot protein existence level 1. Extracellular Nef protein targets CD4(+) T-lymphocytes for apoptosis by interacting with CXCR4 surface receptors (PubMed:14990729). From Human immunodeficiency virus type 1 group M subtype B (isolate BRU/LAI) (HIV-1).
