[The description below was written by a language model from this plasmid's Addgene catalogue record and pLannotate feature annotations shown in this document.]
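Description:
pLEX-uORF-HA-birA*-STOP-IRES-Puro is an 11.7 kb HIV-1-based lentiviral and mammalian expression plasmid built on the pLEX backbone. It is propagated in E. coli through a high-copy ColE1/pUC-type origin with ampicillin resistance, and it also carries an f1 origin. The transfer cassette is bounded by a truncated 5' LTR and a self-inactivating ΔU3 3' LTR. It contains the Ψ packaging signal with an adjoining gag fragment, the Rev response element for Rev-dependent nuclear export of the genomic RNA, and the cPPT/CTS. These elements allow the RNA to be packaged into virus particles when helper functions are supplied in trans.

The payload is driven by the CMV enhancer and promoter. It encodes an N-terminally HA-tagged E. coli BirA carrying the R118G mutation, the promiscuous biotin ligase known as BirA* or BioID, which biotinylates nearby proteins. As the name indicates, the ligase reading frame ends in a stop codon rather than continuing into a bait protein. It is followed by an EMCV IRES and the puromycin N-acetyltransferase gene, so ligase and selection marker are translated from one transcript, with a WPRE downstream to enhance expression. The "uORF" in the name suggests an upstream open reading frame before the coding sequence, but it is not annotated and the record does not explain its role.

The feature table also detects an EM7-driven bleomycin/Zeocin resistance gene within the viral region and an SV40 promoter–hygromycin cassette in the backbone, although puromycin is the only listed mammalian marker. The stated purpose is to express unfused HA-BirA* as a control, by transfection or viral transduction, presumably as the background reference for proximity-labelling experiments with BirA* fusion proteins.
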