Addgene plasmid #120558: pLEX-uORF-HA-birA*-STOP-IRES-Puro
Purpose: Expresses control HA-birA* in mammalian cells & for virus production
Depositing lab: Paul Khavari. Depositing organization: Stanford University. Publication: The Functional Proximal Proteome of Oncogenic Ras Includes mTORC2. Kovalski JR, Bhaduri A, Zehnder AM, Neela PH, Che Y, Wozniak GG, Khavari PA. Mol Cell. 2019 Jan 4. pii: S1097-2765(18)31031-1. doi: 10.1016/j.molcel.2018.12.001. PubMed 30639242.
Backbone
  Vector backbone: pLEX
  Backbone manufacturer: Thermo Scientific
  Backbone size w/o insert (bp): 10682
  Total vector size (bp): 11705
  Vector type: Mammalian Expression, Lentiviral
  Selectable markers: Puromycin
Growth in bacteria
  Bacterial resistance: Ampicillin, 100 μg/mL
  Growth temperature: 37°C
  Growth strain: NEB Stable
  Copy number: Unknown
Gene/Insert
  Gene/Insert name: birA
  Species: E. Coli
  Insert size (bp): 1017
  Mutation: R118G
  GenBank ID: NC_008563.1
  Promoter: CMV
  Tag / fusion protein: HA (N terminal on insert)
  Cloning method: Restriction Enzyme; 5′ cloning site BamHI (destroyed during cloning); 3′ cloning site BamHI (not destroyed)
  Sequencing primers: 5′ CACCAAAATCAACGGGACTT; 3′ ATATAGACAAACGCACACCGGCCT
Terms and licenses: Academic/Nonprofit Terms; Industry Terms: Not Available to Industry
How to cite: pLEX-uORF-HA-birA*-STOP-IRES-Puro was a gift from Paul Khavari (Addgene plasmid # 120558 ; http://n2t.net/addgene:120558 ; RRID:Addgene_120558)
