>Addgene plasmid #120558 | pLEX-uORF-HA-birA*-STOP-IRES-Puro | depositor partial sequence | sequence record 228951 | pLEX Forward Primer
TGGGCGGTAGGCGTGTACGGTGGGAGGTCTATATAAGCAGAGCTCGTTTAGTGAACCGTCAGATCGCCTG
GAGACGCCATCCACGCTGTTTTGACCTCCATAGAAGACACCGACTCTACTAGAGGATCTACCATGGCATA
ACGACTAATATTTATGTACCCATACGATGTGCCTGACTATGCTAAGGACAACACCGTGCCCCTGAAGCTG
ATCGCCCTGCTGGCCAACGGCGAGTTCCACTCTGGCGAGCAGCTGGGAGAGACCCTGGGAATGAGCAGAG
CCGCCATCAACAAGCACATCCAGACACTGAGAGACTGGGGAGTGGACGTGTTCACCGTGCCTGGCAAGGG
CTACAGCCTGCCTGAGCCTATCCAGCTGCTGAACGCCAAGCAGATCCTGGGACAGCTGGATGGCGGAAGC
GTGGCCGTGCTGCCTGTGATCGACTCCACCAATCAGTACCTGCTGGACAGAATCGGAGAGCTGAAGTCCG
GCGACGCCTGCATCGCCGAGTACCAGCAGGCTGGCAGAGGAGGCAGAGGACGGAAGTGGTTCAGCCCATT
CGGAGCCAACCTGTACCTGTCCATGTTCTGGAGACTGGAGCAGGGACCTGCTGCTGCCATCGGACTGAGT
CTGGTGATCGGAATCGTGATGGCCGAGGTGCTGAGAAAGCTGGGAGCCGACAAGGTGAGAGTGAAGTGGC
CTAATGACCTGTACCTCCAGGACCGCAAGCTGGCTGGCATCCTGGTGGAGCTGACAGGCAAGACAGGCGA
TGCCGCTCAGATCGTGATCGGAGCCGGAATCAACATGGCCATGAGAAGAGTGGAGGAGAGCGTGGTGAAC
CAGGGCTGGATCACCCTGCAGGA
