>Addgene plasmid #120558 | pLEX-uORF-HA-birA*-STOP-IRES-Puro | depositor partial sequence | sequence record 228952 | pLEX Reverse Primer
AGGTGAGAGTGAAGTGGCCTAATGACCTGTACCTCCAGGACCGCAAGCTGGCTGGCATCCTGGTGGAGCT
GACAGGCAAGACAGGCGATGCCGCTCAGATCGTGATCGGAGCCGGAATCAACATGGCCATGAGAAGAGTG
GAGGAGAGCGTGGTGAACCAGGGCTGGATCACCCTGCAGGAGGCTGGCATCAACCTGGACCGGAACACCC
TGGCCGCCATGCTGATCAGAGAGCTGAGAGCCGCTCTGGAGCTGTTCGAGCAGGAGGGACTGGCTCCTTA
CCTGAGCAGATGGGAGAAGCTGGACAACTTCATCAACAGACCTGTGAAGCTGATCATCGGCGACAAGGAA
ATCTTCGGCATCTCCAGAGGAATCGACAAGCAGGGAGCTCTGCTGCTGGAGCAGGACGGAATCATCAAGC
CCTGGATGGGCGGAGAAATCTCCCTGAGAAGCGCAGAGAAGTGAGGATCCACTAGTCCAGTGTGGTGGAA
TTCTGCAGATATCCAGCACAGTGGCGGCCGCTCGAGTCTAGAGGGCCCGACGCGTCTGGCCACCGGTCG
